Addgene plasmid #217117: pCMV-Tc1-8B_DR
Purpose: Mammalian expression vector for expression of Tc1-8B_DR transposase (CMV promoter)
Depositing lab: Haoyi Wang. Depositing organization: Institute of Zoology, Chinese Academy of Sciences. Publication: Heterologous survey of 130 DNA transposons in human cells highlights their functional divergence and expands the genome engineering toolbox. Zhang T, Tan S, Tang N, Li Y, Zhang C, Sun J, Guo Y, Gao H, Cai Y, Sun W, Wang C, Fu L, Ma H, Wu Y, Hu X, Zhang X, Gee P, Yan W, Zhao Y, Chen Q, Guo B, Wang H, Zhang YE. Cell. 2024 Jul 11;187(14):3741-3760.e30. doi: 10.1016/j.cell.2024.05.007. Epub 2024 Jun 5. PubMed 38843831.
Backbone
  Vector backbone: pCMV
  Vector type: Mammalian Expression
Growth in bacteria
  Bacterial resistance: Ampicillin, 100 μg/mL
  Growth temperature: 37°C
  Growth strain: DH5alpha
  Copy number: High Copy
Gene/Insert
  Gene/Insert name: Tc1-8B_DR transposase
  Species: Synthetic
  Cloning method: Restriction Enzyme; 5′ cloning site Unknown (unknown if destroyed); 3′ cloning site Unknown (unknown if destroyed)
Terms and licenses: Academic/Nonprofit Terms; Industry Terms: Not Available to Industry
How to cite: pCMV-Tc1-8B_DR was a gift from Haoyi Wang (Addgene plasmid # 217117 ; http://n2t.net/addgene:217117 ; RRID:Addgene_217117)
