[The description below was written by a language model from this plasmid's Addgene catalogue record and pLannotate feature annotations shown in this document.]
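Description:
pCMV-Tc1-8B_DR is a 5,594 nt mammalian expression plasmid built on a pCMV backbone to produce the Tc1-8B_DR transposase, a synthetic coding sequence for a DNA transposase (the name suggests the Tc1 family). It is propagated in E. coli as a high-copy plasmid through a ColE1/pUC-type origin and selected with ampicillin via the β-lactamase gene and its native promoter. An f1 origin is also present, along with remnants typical of cloning-vector lineage: a lac promoter/operator with CAP site, a short lacI fragment and a bom fragment.

The expression cassette begins with the human cytomegalovirus immediate-early enhancer and promoter, followed by a T7 promoter, and ends with an antisense SP6 promoter and the bovine growth hormone polyadenylation signal. The automated annotation does not label the roughly 1.1 kb interval between the T7 and SP6 promoters, but this is where the transposase open reading frame would be expected to sit. The flanking phage promoters could in principle support in vitro transcription or serve as sequencing primer sites. No epitope tag or reporter is annotated, and the cloning sites are recorded as unknown. Downstream, an SV40 early promoter is followed only by a short fragment of a bleomycin-resistance gene and an SV40 poly(A) signal, so the record does not indicate a functional mammalian selection marker. A very short hit to the HIV-1 5' LTR next to the CMV promoter is probably an annotation artefact rather than a viral element.

The plasmid comes from a survey of DNA transposons tested in human cells for genome engineering. It would typically serve as the transposase "helper", presumably co-transfected with a donor carrying the matching transposon ends, although the record does not describe such a donor.
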