Features (pLannotate 1.2.2; 19 found; start..end, strand, type, name):
      1..380     +  enhancer       CMV enhancer: human cytomegalovirus immediate early enhancer
    381..584     +  promoter       CMV promoter: human cytomegalovirus (CMV) immediate early promoter
    580..613     +  LTR            5' LTR (truncated) (fragment): truncated 5' long terminal repeat (LTR) from HIV-1
    629..647     +  promoter       T7 promoter: promoter for bacteriophage T7 RNA polymerase
   1782..1800    -  promoter       SP6 promoter: promoter for bacteriophage SP6 RNA polymerase
   1826..2050    +  polyA_signal   bGH poly(A) signal: bovine growth hormone polyadenylation signal
   2054..2075    +  promoter       SV40 promoter (fragment): SV40 enhancer and early promoter
   2096..2524    +  rep_origin     f1 ori (sequence partly withheld): f1 bacteriophage origin of replication; arrow indicates direction of (+) strand synthesis
   2538..2867    +  promoter       SV40 promoter: SV40 enhancer and early promoter
   2880..3038    +  CDS            ble (fragment): BLE_KLEPN - Experimental evidence at protein level: Swiss-Prot protein existence level 1. Binding protein with a strong affinity to the bleomycin family of antibiotics. Binds to CL990; an antimitotic-antibiotic compound. From Klebsiella pneumoniae.
   3033..3154    +  polyA_signal   SV40 poly(A) signal: SV40 polyadenylation signal
   3227..3243    -  protein_bind   lac operator: The lac repressor binds to the lac operator to inhibit transcription in E. coli. This inhibition can be relieved by adding lactose or isopropyl-β-D-thiogalactopyranoside (IPTG). lac repressor encoded by lacI
   3251..3281    -  promoter       lac promoter: promoter for the E. coli lac operon
   3296..3317    -  protein_bind   CAP binding site: CAP binding activates transcription in the presence of cAMP. E. coli catabolite activator protein
   3330..3422    -  CDS            lacI (fragment): lac repressor; lacI; The lac repressor binds to the lac operator to inhibit transcription in E. coli. This inhibition can be relieved by adding lactose or isopropyl-β-D-thiogalactopyranoside (IPTG).
   3605..4193    -  rep_origin     ori: high-copy-number ColE1/pMB1/pBR322/pUC origin of replication
   4364..5224    -  CDS            AmpR: β-lactamase; bla; confers resistance to ampicillin, carbenicillin, and related antibiotics
   5225..5329    -  promoter       AmpR promoter: bla
   5388..5440    -  misc_feature   bom (fragment): basis of mobility region from pBR322
>Addgene plasmid #217117 | pCMV-Tc1-8B_DR | addgene full sequence | sequence record 442904 | Addgene NGS Result
GACATTGATTATTGACTAGTTATTAATAGTAATCAATTACGGGGTCATTAGTTCATAGCCCATATATGGA
GTTCCGCGTTACATAACTTACGGTAAATGGCCCGCCTGGCTGACCGCCCAACGACCCCCGCCCATTGACG
TCAATAATGACGTATGTTCCCATAGTAACGCCAATAGGGACTTTCCATTGACGTCAATGGGTGGAGTATT
TACGGTAAACTGCCCACTTGGCAGTACATCAAGTGTATCATATGCCAAGTACGCCCCCTATTGACGTCAA
TGACGGTAAATGGCCCGCCTGGCATTATGCCCAGTACATGACCTTATGGGACTTTCCTACTTGGCAGTAC
ATCTACGTATTAGTCATCGCTATTACCATGGTGATGCGGTTTTGGCAGTACATCAATGGGCGTGGATAGC
GGTTTGACTCACGGGGATTTCCAAGTCTCCACCCCATTGACGTCAATGGGAGTTTGTTTTGGCACCAAAA
TCAACGGGACTTTCCAAAATGTCGTAACAACTCCGCCCCATTGACGCAAATGGGCGGTAGGCGTGTACGG
TGGGAGGTCTATATAAGCAGAGCTCTCTGGCTAACTAGAGAACCCACTGCTTACTGGCTTATCGAAATTA
ATACGACTCACTATAGGGAGACCCAAGCTTGGTACCGAGCTCGGATCCACTAGTAACGGCCGCCAGTGTG
CTGGAATTCGCCGCCACCATGATGGGCAAAAACAAAGAGCTGAGCCAGGATCTGCGTAGCCTGATCGTGG
AGAAACACTTCGATGGCAACGGCTATCGTCGCATTAGCCGCATGTTAAACGTGCCGGTGAGCACTGTTGG
TGCGATCATCCGCAAATGGAAGAAACATAAGTTCACCATCAACCGTCCTCGCTCAGGTGCGCCGCGTAAA
ATACCGGTTCGCGGCGTGCAACGTATTATTCGTCGCGTGCTGCAAGAACCTCGCACTACCCGTGCAGAAC
TGCAGGAAGATTTAGCGAGCGCGGGTACCATTGTGAGCAAAAAGACCATTAGCAACGCGCTGAACCACCA
CGGCATTCATGCACGTAGCCCTCGCAAAACCCCTCTGCTGAACAAAAAACATGTGGAAGCGCGCCTGAAA
TTTGCGAAACAGCACCTGGAAAAGCCGGTGGATTATTGGGAAACCATTGTGTGGAGCGATGAAAGCAAGA
TCGAACTGTTTGGCAGCCATAGCACCCACCATGTTTGGCGCCGTAATGGTACCGCGCATCATCCGAAAAA
CACCATTCCTACCGTGAAATTTGGCGGCGGCAGCATTATGGTTTGGGGCTGCTTTAGCGCACGTGGTACT
GGTCGCCTGCACATTATTGAGGGCCGCATGAACGGCGAAATGTATCGCGATATCCTGGACAAAAACCTGC
TGCCTAGCACCCGCAAGCTGAAAATGAAGCGCGGCTGGACCTTTCAGCAGGATAACGACCCGAAACATAA
AGCGAAGGAAACCATGAAATGGTTCCAGCGCAAAAAGATTAAGCTGCTGGAATGGCCTAGCCAGAGCCCT
GATCTGAACCCGATCGAAAACCTGTGGCGCGAACTGAAAATCAAGGTGCATAAACGCGGCCCTCGCAACT
TACAGGATCTGAAGACCGTGTGCGTGGAAGAATGGGCGCGCATTACCCCTGAACAGTGTCGTCGTCTGGT
GAGCCCTTATAAACGCCGTCTGGAGGCGGTGATCACCAACAAAGGCTTTAGCACCAAGTATTGATGAGCG
GCCGCTCGAGCATGCATCTAGAGGGCCCTATTCTATAGTGTCACCTAAATGCTAGAGCTCGCTGATCAGC
CTCGACTGTGCCTTCTAGTTGCCAGCCATCTGTTGTTTGCCCCTCCCCCGTGCCTTCCTTGACCCTGGAA
GGTGCCACTCCCACTGTCCTTTCCTAATAAAATGAGGAAATTGCATCGCATTGTCTGAGTAGGTGTCATT
CTATTCTGGGGGGTGGGGTGGGGCAGGACAGCAAGGGGGAGGATTGGGAAGACAATAGCAGGCATGCTGG
GGATGCGGTGGGCTCTATGGCTTCTGAGGCGGAAAGAACCAGCTGGGGCTCTAGGGGGTATCCCC
[124 nt withheld, positions 2096-2219]
C
[91 nt withheld, positions 2221-2311]
A
[49 nt withheld, positions 2313-2361]
CCTTTGACGTTGGAGTCCACGTTCTTT
[37 nt withheld, positions 2389-2425]
ACCCTATCTCGGTCTATTCTTTTGATTTATAAGGGATTTTGCCGATTTCGGCCTATTGGTTAAAAAATGA
GCTGATTTAACAAAAATTTAACGCGAATTAATTCTGTGGAATGTGTGTCAGTTAGGGTGTGGAAAGTCCC
CAGGCTCCCCAGCAGGCAGAAGTATGCAAAGCATGCATCTCAATTAGTCAGCAACCAGGTGTGGAAAGTC
CCCAGGCTCCCCAGCAGGCAGAAGTATGCAAAGCATGCATCTCAATTAGTCAGCAACCATAGTCCCGCCC
CTAACTCCGCCCATCCCGCCCCTAACTCCGCCCAGTTCCGCCCATTCTCCGCCCCATGGCTGACTAATTT
TTTTTATTTATGCAGAGGCCGAGGCCGCCTCTGCCTCTGAGCTATTCCAGAAGTAGTGAGGAGGCTTTTT
TGGAGGCCTAGGCTTTTGCAAAAAGCTCCCCGAAATGACCGACCAAGCGACGCCCAACCTGCCATCACGA
GATTTCGATTCCACCGCCGCCTTCTATGAAAGGTTGGGCTTCGGAATCGTTTTCCGGGACGCCGGCTGGA
TGATCCTCCAGCGCGGGGATCTCATGCTGGAGTTCTTCGCCCACCCCAACTTGTTTATTGCAGCTTATAA
TGGTTACAAATAAAGCAATAGCATCACAAATTTCACAAATAAAGCATTTTTTTCACTGCATTCTAGTTGT
GGTTTGTCCAAACTCATCAATGTATCTTATCATGTCTGTATACCGTCGACCTCTAGCTAGAGCTTGGCGT
AATCATGGTCATAGCTGTTTCCTGTGTGAAATTGTTATCCGCTCACAATTCCACACAACATACGAGCCGG
AAGCATAAAGTGTAAAGCCTGGGGTGCCTAATGAGTGAGCTAACTCACATTAATTGCGTTGCGCTCACTG
CCCGCTTTCCAGTCGGGAAACCTGTCGTGCCAGCTGCATTAATGAATCGGCCAACGCGCGGGGAGAGGCG
GTTTGCGTATTGGGCGCTCTTCCGCTTCCTCGCTCACTGACTCGCTGCGCTCGGTCGTTCGGCTGCGGCG
AGCGGTATCAGCTCACTCAAAGGCGGTAATACGGTTATCCACAGAATCAGGGGATAACGCAGGAAAGAAC
ATGTGAGCAAAAGGCCAGCAAAAGGCCAGGAACCGTAAAAAGGCCGCGTTGCTGGCGTTTTTCCATAGGC
TCCGCCCCCCTGACGAGCATCACAAAAATCGACGCTCAAGTCAGAGGTGGCGAAACCCGACAGGACTATA
AAGATACCAGGCGTTTCCCCCTGGAAGCTCCCTCGTGCGCTCTCCTGTTCCGACCCTGCCGCTTACCGGA
TACCTGTCCGCCTTTCTCCCTTCGGGAAGCGTGGCGCTTTCTCATAGCTCACGCTGTAGGTATCTCAGTT
CGGTGTAGGTCGTTCGCTCCAAGCTGGGCTGTGTGCACGAACCCCCCGTTCAGCCCGACCGCTGCGCCTT
ATCCGGTAACTATCGTCTTGAGTCCAACCCGGTAAGACACGACTTATCGCCACTGGCAGCAGCCACTGGT
AACAGGATTAGCAGAGCGAGGTATGTAGGCGGTGCTACAGAGTTCTTGAAGTGGTGGCCTAACTACGGCT
ACACTAGAAGAACAGTATTTGGTATCTGCGCTCTGCTGAAGCCAGTTACCTTCGGAAAAAGAGTTGGTAG
CTCTTGATCCGGCAAACAAACCACCGCTGGTAGCGGTGGTTTTTTTGTTTGCAAGCAGCAGATTACGCGC
AGAAAAAAAGGATCTCAAGAAGATCCTTTGATCTTTTCTACGGGGTCTGACGCTCAGTGGAACGAAAACT
CACGTTAAGGGATTTTGGTCATGAGATTATCAAAAAGGATCTTCACCTAGATCCTTTTAAATTAAAAATG
AAGTTTTAAATCAATCTAAAGTATATATGAGTAAACTTGGTCTGACAGTTACCAATGCTTAATCAGTGAG
GCACCTATCTCAGCGATCTGTCTATTTCGTTCATCCATAGTTGCCTGACTCCCCGTCGTGTAGATAACTA
CGATACGGGAGGGCTTACCATCTGGCCCCAGTGCTGCAATGATACCGCGAGACCCACGCTCACCGGCTCC
AGATTTATCAGCAATAAACCAGCCAGCCGGAAGGGCCGAGCGCAGAAGTGGTCCTGCAACTTTATCCGCC
TCCATCCAGTCTATTAATTGTTGCCGGGAAGCTAGAGTAAGTAGTTCGCCAGTTAATAGTTTGCGCAACG
TTGTTGCCATTGCTACAGGCATCGTGGTGTCACGCTCGTCGTTTGGTATGGCTTCATTCAGCTCCGGTTC
CCAACGATCAAGGCGAGTTACATGATCCCCCATGTTGTGCAAAAAAGCGGTTAGCTCCTTCGGTCCTCCG
ATCGTTGTCAGAAGTAAGTTGGCCGCAGTGTTATCACTCATGGTTATGGCAGCACTGCATAATTCTCTTA
CTGTCATGCCATCCGTAAGATGCTTTTCTGTGACTGGTGAGTACTCAACCAAGTCATTCTGAGAATAGTG
TATGCGGCGACCGAGTTGCTCTTGCCCGGCGTCAATACGGGATAATACCGCGCCACATAGCAGAACTTTA
AAAGTGCTCATCATTGGAAAACGTTCTTCGGGGCGAAAACTCTCAAGGATCTTACCGCTGTTGAGATCCA
GTTCGATGTAACCCACTCGTGCACCCAACTGATCTTCAGCATCTTTTACTTTCACCAGCGTTTCTGGGTG
AGCAAAAACAGGAAGGCAAAATGCCGCAAAAAAGGGAATAAGGGCGACACGGAAATGTTGAATACTCATA
CTCTTCCTTTTTCAATATTATTGAAGCATTTATCAGGGTTATTGTCTCATGAGCGGATACATATTTGAAT
GTATTTAGAAAAATAAACAAATAGGGGTTCCGCGCACATTTCCCCGAAAAGTGCCACCTGACGTCGACGG
ATCGGGAGATCTCCCGATCCCCTATGGTGCACTCTCAGTACAATCTGCTCTGATGCCGCATAGTTAAGCC
AGTATCTGCTCCCTGCTTGTGTGTTGGAGGTCGCTGAGTAGTGCGCGAGCAAAATTTAAGCTACAACAAG
GCAAGGCTTGACCGACAATTGCATGAAGAATCTGCTTAGGGTTAGGCGTTTTGCGCTGCTTCGCGATGTA
CGGGCCAGATATACGCGTT
